>Addgene plasmid #231224 | CA-0059 CMVTO-SumIL2-rens-5GS-IL2Rb | addgene full sequence | sequence record 459326 | Addgene NGS Result
TCTCATAGCTCACGCTGTAGGTATCTCAGTTCGGTGTAGGTCGTTCGCTCCAAGCTGGGCTGTGTGCACG
AACCCCCCGTTCAGCCCGACCGCTGCGCCTTATCCGGTAACTATCGTCTTGAGTCCAACCCGGTAAGACA
CGACTTATCGCCACTGGCAGCAGCCACTGGTAACAGGATTAGCAGAGCGAGGTATGTAGGCGGTGCTACA
GAGTTCTTGAAGTGGTGGCCTAACTACGGCTACACTAGAAGAACAGTATTTGGTATCTGCGCTCTGCTGA
AGCCAGTTACCTTCGGAAAAAGAGTTGGTAGCTCTTGATCCGGCAAACAAACCACCGCTGGTAGCGGTGG
TTTTTTTGTTTGCAAGCAGCAGATTACGCGCAGAAAAAAAGGATCTCAAGAAGATCCTTTGATCTTTTCT
ACGGGGTCTGACGCTCAGTGGAACGAAAACTCACGTTAAGGGATTTTGGTCATGAGATTATCAAAAAGGA
TCTTCACCTAGATCCTTTTAAATTAAAAATGAAGTTTTAAATCAATCTAAAGTATATATGAGTAAACTTG
GTCTGACAGTTACCAATGCTTAATCAGTGAGGCACCTATCTCAGCGATCTGTCTATTTCGTTCATCCATA
GTTGCCTGACTCCCCGTCGTGTAGATAACTACGATACGGGAGGGCTTACCATCTGGCCCCAGTGCTGCAA
TGATACCGCGAGACCCACGCTCACCGGCTCCAGATTTATCAGCAATAAACCAGCCAGCCGGAAGGGCCGA
GCGCAGAAGTGGTCCTGCAACTTTATCCGCCTCCATCCAGTCTATTAATTGTTGCCGGGAAGCTAGAGTA
AGTAGTTCGCCAGTTAATAGTTTGCGCAACGTTGTTGCCATTGCTACAGGCATCGTGGTGTCACGCTCGT
CGTTTGGTATGGCTTCATTCAGCTCCGGTTCCCAACGATCAAGGCGAGTTACATGATCCCCCATGTTGTG
CAAAAAAGCGGTTAGCTCCTTCGGTCCTCCGATCGTTGTCAGAAGTAAGTTGGCCGCAGTGTTATCACTC
ATGGTTATGGCAGCACTGCATAATTCTCTTACTGTCATGCCATCCGTAAGATGCTTTTCTGTGACTGGTG
AGTACTCAACCAAGTCATTCTGAGAATAGTGTATGCGGCGACCGAGTTGCTCTTGCCCGGCGTCAATACG
GGATAATACCGCGCCACATAGCAGAACTTTAAAAGTGCTCATCATTGGAAAACGTTCTTCGGGGCGAAAA
CTCTCAAGGATCTTACCGCTGTTGAGATCCAGTTCGATGTAACCCACTCGTGCACCCAACTGATCTTCAG
CATCTTTTACTTTCACCAGCGTTTCTGGGTGAGCAAAAACAGGAAGGCAAAATGCCGCAAAAAAGGGAAT
AAGGGCGACACGGAAATGTTGAATACTCATACTCTTCCTTTTTCAATATTATTGAAGCATTTATCAGGGT
TATTGTCTCATGAGCGGATACATATTTGAATGTATTTAGAAAAATAAACAAATAGGGGTTCCGCGCACAT
TTCCCCGAAAAGTGCCACCTGACGTCGACGGATCGGGAGATCTCCCGATCCCCTATGGTGCACTCTCAGT
ACAATCTGCTCTGATGCCGCATAGTTAAGCCAGTATCTGCTCCCTGCTTGTGTGTTGGAGGTCGCTGAGT
AGTGCGCGAGCAAAATTTAAGCTACAACAAGGCAAGGCTTGACCGACAATTGCATGAAGAATCTGCTTAG
GGTTAGGCGTTTTGCGCTGCTTCGTACGGGCCAGATATACGCGTTGACATTGATTATTGACTAGTTATTA
ATAGTAATCAATTACGGGGTCATTAGTTCATAGCCCATATATGGAGTTCCGCGTTACATAACTTACGGTA
AATGGCCCGCCTGGCTGACCGCCCAACGACCCCCGCCCATTGACGTCAATAATGACGTATGTTCCCATAG
TAACGCCAATAGGGACTTTCCATTGACGTCAATGGGTGGAGTATTTACGGTAAACTGCCCACTTGGCAGT
ACATCAAGTGTATCATATGCCAAGTACGCCCCCTATTGACGTCAATGACGGTAAATGGCCCGCCTGGCAT
TATGCCCAGTACATGACCTTATGGGACTTTCCTACTTGGCAGTACATCTACGTATTAGTCATCGCTATTA
CCATGGTGATGCGGTTTTGGCAGTACATCAATGGGCGTGGATAGCGGTTTGACTCACGGGGATTTCCAAG
TCTCCACCCCATTGACGTCAATGGGAGTTTGTTTTGGCACCAAAATCAACGGGACTTTCCAAAATGTCGT
AACAACTCCGCCCCATTGACGCAAATGGGCGGTAGGCGTGTACGGTGGGAGGTCTATATAAGCAGAGCTC
TCCCTATCAGTGATAGAGATCTCCCTATCAGTGATAGAGATCGTCGACGAGCTCGTTTAGTGAACCGTCA
GATCGCCTGGAGACGCCATCCACGCTGTTTTGACCTCCATAGAAGACACCGGGACCGATCCAGCCTCCGG
ACTCTAGCGTTTAAACTTAAGCTTCGCCACCATGTACAGGATGCAACTCCTGTCTTGCATTGCACTAAGT
CTTGCACTTGTCACAAACGCTAGCGCTCCAACCTCCAGCTCTACAAAAAAGACTCAGCTGCAGCTGGAGC
ACCTGCTGCTCGACCTACAAATGATACTCAACGGAATCAACAACTATAAGAATCCTAAGCTGACGCGGAT
GCTGACCGCCAAGTTTTACATGCCCAAAAAGGCGACCGAGCTGAAGCATTTGCAGTGTCTGGAGGAAGAG
CTCAAGCCTTTGGAGGAGGTGCTTAATCTCGCCCAAAGCAAAAATTTCCACTTTGATCCGCGGGACGTCG
TGTCAAATATCAACGTCTTTGTGCTGGAACTGAAAGGCTCTGAGACAACCTTTATGTGTGAATATGCCGA
TGAAACTGCTACCATCGTTGAGTTTTTAAATCGATGGATAACATTTTGCCAGAGTATAATTTCTACTTTG
ACCGGCGCCGGGACAGGATATATTCACCCATTCCATCTGGTTATTCATAACGAGTCGGGCGGTGGGGGAT
CTGGTGGAGGAGGAAGTGGTGGTGGGGGATCAGGTGGTGGTGGATCTGGAGGTGGCGGATCCGCGGTGAA
TGGCACTTCCCAGTTCACATGCTTCTACAATTCGAGAGCCAACATCTCCTGTGTCTGGAGCCAAGATGGG
GCTCTGCAGGACACTTCCTGCCAAGTCCATGCCTGGCCGGACAGACGGCGGTGGAACCAAACCTGTGAGC
TGCTCCCCGTGAGTCAAGCATCCTGGGCCTGCAACCTGATCCTCGGAGCCCCAGATTCTCAGAAACTGAC
CACAGTTGACATCGTCACCCTGAGGGTGCTGTGCCGTGAGGGGGTGCGATGGAGGGTGATGGCCATCCAG
GACTTCAAGCCCTTTGAGAACCTTCGCCTGATGGCCCCCATCTCCCTCCAAGTTGTCCACGTGGAGACCC
ACAGATGCAACATAAGCTGGGAAATCTCCCAAGCCTCCCACTACTTTGAAAGACACCTGGAGTTCGAGGC
CCGGACGCTGTCCCCAGGCCACACCTGGGAGGAGGCCCCCCTGCTGACTCTCAAGCAGAAGCAGGAATGG
ATCTGCCTGGAGACGCTCACCCCAGACACCCAGTATGAGTTTCAGGTGCGGGTCAAGCCTCTGCAAGGCG
AGTTCACGACCTGGAGCCCCTGGAGCCAGCCCCTGGCCTTCAGGACAAAGCCTGCAGCCCTTGGGAAGGA
CACCTAGGGCCCGAACAAAAACTCATCTCAGAAGAGGATCTGAATAGCGCCGTCGACCATCATCATAATC
ATCATTGAGTTTAAACCCGCTGATCAGCCTCGACTGTGCCTTCTAGTTGCCAGCCATCTGTTGTTTGCCC
CTCCCCCGTGCCTTCCTTGACCCTGGAAGGTGCCACTCCCACTGTCCTTTCCTAATAAAATGAGGAAATT
GCATCGCATTGTCTGAGTAGGTGTCATTCTATTCTGGGGGGTGGGGTGGGGCAGGACAGCAAGGGGGAGG
ATTGGGAAGACAATAGCAGGCATGCTGGGGATGCGGTGGGCTCTATGGAGATCTATCGATGTTCTGGGGA
TGCGGTGGGCTCTATGGCTTCTGAGGCGGAAAGAACCAGCTGGGGCTCTAGGGGGTATCCCC
[124 nt withheld, positions 4193-4316]
C
[91 nt withheld, positions 4318-4408]
AGGGTGATGGTTCACGTACCTAGAAGTTCCTATTCCGAAGTTCCTATTCTCTAGAAAGTATAGGAACTTC
CTTGGCCAAAAAGCCTGAACTCACCGCGACGTCTGTCGAGAAGTTTCTGATCGAAAAGTTCGACAGCGTC
TCCGACCTGATGCAGCTCTCGGAGGGCGAAGAATCTCGTGCTTTCAGCTTCGATGTAGGAGGGCGTGGAT
ATGTCCTGCGGGTAAATAGCTGCGCCGATGGTTTCTACAAAGATCGTTATGTTTATCGGCACTTTGCATC
GGCCGCGCTCCCGATTCCGGAAGTGCTTGACATTGGGGAATTCAGCGAGAGCCTGACCTATTGCATCTCC
CGCCGTGCACAGGGTGTCACGTTGCAAGACCTGCCTGAAACCGAACTGCCCGCTGTTCTGCAGCCGGTCG
CGGAGGCCATGGATGCGATCGCTGCGGCCGATCTTAGCCAGACGAGCGGGTTCGGCCCATTCGGACCGCA
AGGAATCGGTCAATACACTACATGGCGTGATTTCATATGCGCGATTGCTGATCCCCATGTGTATCACTGG
CAAACTGTGATGGACGACACCGTCAGTGCGTCCGTCGCGCAGGCTCTCGATGAGCTGATGCTTTGGGCCG
AGGACTGCCCCGAAGTCCGGCACCTCGTGCACGCGGATTTCGGCTCCAACAATGTCCTGACGGACAATGG
CCGCATAACAGCGGTCATTGACTGGAGCGAGGCGATGTTCGGGGATTCCCAATACGAGGTCGCCAACATC
TTCTTCTGGAGGCCGTGGTTGGCTTGTATGGAGCAGCAGACGCGCTACTTCGAGCGGAGGCATCCGGAGC
TTGCAGGATCGCCGCGGCTCCGGGCGTATATGCTCCGCATTGGTCTTGACCAACTCTATCAGAGCTTGGT
TGACGGCAATTTCGATGATGCAGCTTGGGCGCAGGGTCGATGCGACGCAATCGTCCGATCCGGAGCCGGG
ACTGTCGGGCGTACACAAATCGCCCGCAGAAGCGCGGCCGTCTGGACCGATGGCTGTGTAGAAGTACTCG
CCGATAGTGGAAACCGACGCCCCAGCACTCGTCCGAGGGCAAAGGAATAGCACGTACTACGAGATTTCGA
TTCCACCGCCGCCTTCTATGAAAGGTTGGGCTTCGGAATCGTTTTCCGGGACGCCGGCTGGATGATCCTC
CAGCGCGGGGATCTCATGCTGGAGTTCTTCGCCCACCCCAACTTGTTTATTGCAGCTTATAATGGTTACA
AATAAAGCAATAGCATCACAAATTTCACAAATAAAGCATTTTTTTCACTGCATTCTAGTTGTGGTTTGTC
CAAACTCATCAATGTATCTTATCATGTCTGTATACCGTCGACCTCTAGCTAGAGCTTGGCGTAATCATGG
TCATAGCTGTTTCCTGTGTGAAATTGTTATCCGCTCACAATTCCACACAACATACGAGCCGGAAGCATAA
AGTGTAAAGCCTGGGGTGCCTAATGAGTGAGCTAACTCACATTAATTGCGTTGCGCTCACTGCCCGCTTT
CCAGTCGGGAAACCTGTCGTGCCAGCTGCATTAATGAATCGGCCAACGCGCGGGGAGAGGCGGTTTGCGT
ATTGGGCGCTCTTCCGCTTCCTCGCTCACTGACTCGCTGCGCTCGGTCGTTCGGCTGCGGCGAGCGGTAT
CAGCTCACTCAAAGGCGGTAATACGGTTATCCACAGAATCAGGGGATAACGCAGGAAAGAACATGTGAGC
AAAAGGCCAGCAAAAGGCCAGGAACCGTAAAAAGGCCGCGTTGCTGGCGTTTTTCCATAGGCTCCGCCCC
CCTGACGAGCATCACAAAAATCGACGCTCAAGTCAGAGGTGGCGAAACCCGACAGGACTATAAAGATACC
AGGCGTTTCCCCCTGGAAGCTCCCTCGTGCGCTCTCCTGTTCCGACCCTGCCGCTTACCGGATACCTGTC
CGCCTTTCTCCCTTCGGGAAGCGTGGCGCTT
Features (pLannotate 1.2.2; 23 found; start..end, strand, type, name):
    570..1430    -  CDS            AmpR: β-lactamase; bla; confers resistance to ampicillin, carbenicillin, and related antibiotics
   1431..1535    -  promoter       AmpR promoter: bla
   1594..1646    -  misc_feature   bom (fragment): basis of mobility region from pBR322
   1796..2175    +  enhancer       CMV enhancer: human cytomegalovirus immediate early enhancer
   2176..2379    +  promoter       CMV promoter: human cytomegalovirus (CMV) immediate early promoter
   2381..2400    +  promoter       PLtetO-1 promoter (fragment): modified phage lambda PL promoter with tet operator sites (Lutz and Bujard, 1997)
   2402..2421    +  promoter       PLtetO-1 promoter (fragment): modified phage lambda PL promoter with tet operator sites (Lutz and Bujard, 1997)
   2429..2462    +  promoter       TRE3GV promoter (fragment): 3rd-generation Tet-responsive promoter that can be activated by binding of Tet-On® 3G, optimized for retroviral and lentiviral vectors
   2552..3013    +  CDS            IL2: IL2_HUMAN - Experimental evidence at protein level: Swiss-Prot protein existence level 1. Produced by T-cells in response to antigenic or mitogenic stimulation, this protein is required for T-cell proliferation and other activities crucial to regulation of the immune response. Can stimulate B-cells, monocytes, lymphokine-activated killer cells, natural killer cells, and glioma cells. From Homo sapiens (Human).
   3143..3784    +  CDS            IL2RB (fragment): IL2RB_HUMAN - Also known as IL15RB From Homo sapiens (Human).
   3884..4108    +  polyA_signal   bGH poly(A) signal: bovine growth hormone polyadenylation signal
   4124..4147    +  polyA_signal   bGH poly(A) signal (fragment): bovine growth hormone polyadenylation signal
   4151..4172    +  promoter       SV40 promoter (fragment): SV40 enhancer and early promoter
   4193..4426    +  rep_origin     f1 ori (fragment) (sequence partly withheld): f1 bacteriophage origin of replication; arrow indicates direction of (+) strand synthesis
   4431..4478    +  protein_bind   FRT: FLP-mediated recombination occurs in the 8-bp core sequence TCTAGAAA (Turan and Bode, 2011). FLP recombinase from the Saccharomyces cerevisiae 2μ plasmid
   4486..5508    +  CDS            HygR: aminoglycoside phosphotransferase from E. coli; aph(4)-Ia; confers resistance to hygromycin
   5518..5643    +  CDS            ble (fragment): BLE_KLEPN - Experimental evidence at protein level: Swiss-Prot protein existence level 1. Binding protein with a strong affinity to the bleomycin family of antibiotics. Binds to CL990; an antimitotic-antibiotic compound. From Klebsiella pneumoniae.
   5638..5759    +  polyA_signal   SV40 poly(A) signal: SV40 polyadenylation signal
   5832..5848    -  protein_bind   lac operator: The lac repressor binds to the lac operator to inhibit transcription in E. coli. This inhibition can be relieved by adding lactose or isopropyl-β-D-thiogalactopyranoside (IPTG). lac repressor encoded by lacI
   5856..5886    -  promoter       lac promoter: promoter for the E. coli lac operon
   5901..5922    -  protein_bind   CAP binding site: CAP binding activates transcription in the presence of cAMP. E. coli catabolite activator protein
   5935..6027    -  CDS            lacI (fragment): lac repressor; lacI; The lac repressor binds to the lac operator to inhibit transcription in E. coli. This inhibition can be relieved by adding lactose or isopropyl-β-D-thiogalactopyranoside (IPTG).
   6210..399     -  rep_origin     ori (across the origin): high-copy-number ColE1/pMB1/pBR322/pUC origin of replication
