[The description below was written by a language model from this plasmid's Addgene catalogue record and pLannotate feature annotations shown in this document.]
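Description:
CA-0059 CMVTO-SumIL2-rens-5GS-IL2Rb is a mammalian expression plasmid of about 6.4 kb built on a CMVTO-FlpIn backbone. It is propagated in E. coli through a high-copy ColE1/pUC-type origin with ampicillin selection (AmpR under its own bla promoter). Expression in mammalian cells is driven by the human CMV immediate early enhancer and promoter. This is followed directly by two short tet operator matches, which the annotation software labels as PLtetO-1 and TRE3GV fragments. That layout is consistent with a "CMV-TO" promoter that is silenced in cells expressing Tet repressor and induced by tetracycline or doxycycline. Transcription terminates at a bovine growth hormone polyadenylation signal.

The payload is a single fusion open reading frame. It begins with human IL-2 carrying the recorded substitutions L80F, R81D, L85V, I86V and I92F, and continues after an unannotated gap into a fragment of the human IL-2 receptor beta chain (IL2RB). The construct name suggests that the gap contains a "rens" element and a 5×GS flexible linker, though these are not annotated and the record does not define "rens". The stated purpose, "CageIL-2 (C-term 25 AA)", together with the associated work on protease control of secreted signals, suggests a caged cytokine in which the tethered receptor domain masks IL-2 until the linker is cleaved. The exact meaning of "C-term 25 AA" is not given.

Downstream of the expression cassette lies an FRT site placed immediately before a hygromycin resistance gene, with no promoter annotated in front of it, and an SV40 polyadenylation signal. This is the standard Flp-In arrangement, in which FLP-mediated recombination into a genomic FRT landing pad activates hygromycin resistance. It allows single-copy stable lines to be selected, and the plasmid can also be used by transient transfection.
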