Addgene plasmid #231224: CA-0059 CMVTO-SumIL2-rens-5GS-IL2Rb
Purpose: CageIL-2 (C-term 25 AA)
Depositing lab: Xiaojing Gao. Depositing organization: Stanford University. Publication: Orthogonalized human protease control of secreted signals. Aldrete CA, Call CC, Sant'Anna LE, Vlahos AE, Pei J, Cong Q, Gao XJ. Nat Chem Biol. 2025 Jan 15. doi: 10.1038/s41589-024-01831-x. PubMed 39814991.
Backbone
  Vector backbone: CMVTO-FlpIn
  Vector type: Mammalian Expression
Growth in bacteria
  Bacterial resistance: Ampicillin, 100 μg/mL
  Growth temperature: 37°C
  Growth strain: DH5alpha
  Copy number: High Copy
Gene/Insert
  Gene/Insert name: SumIL2-rens-5GS-IL2Rb
  Species: H. sapiens (human)
  Mutation: L80F, R81D, L85V, I86V, I92F
  Entrez Gene: IL2 (a.k.a. IL-2, TCGF, lymphokine)
  Cloning method: Ligation Independent Cloning
Terms and licenses: Academic/Nonprofit Terms; Industry Terms: Not Available to Industry
How to cite: CA-0059 CMVTO-SumIL2-rens-5GS-IL2Rb was a gift from Xiaojing Gao (Addgene plasmid # 231224 ; http://n2t.net/addgene:231224 ; RRID:Addgene_231224)
